>Addgene plasmid #130697 | TPI-WT | addgene full sequence | sequence record 255920 | Addgene NGS Result
GACGGATCGGGAGATCTCCCGATCCCCTATGGTGCACTCTCAGTACAATCTGCTCTGATGCCGCATAGTT
AAGCCAGTATCTGCTCCCTGCTTGTGTGTTGGAGGTCGCTGAGTAGTGCGCGAGCAAAATTTAAACTACA
ACAAGGCAAGGCTTGACCGACAATTGCATGAAGAATCTGCTTAGGGTTAGGCGTTTTGCGCTGCTTCGCG
ATGTACGGGCCAGATATACGCGTTGACATTGATTATTGACTAGTTATTAATAGTAATCAATTACGGGGTC
ATTAGTTCATAGCCCATATATGGAGTTCCGCGTTACATAACTTACGGTAAATGGCCCGCCTGGCTGACCG
CCCAACGACCCCCGCCCATTGACGTCAATAATGACGTATGTTCCCATAGTAACGCCAATAGGGACTTTCC
ATTGACGTCAATGGGTGGAGTATTTACGGTAAACTGCCCACTTGGCAGTACATCAAGTGTATCATATGCC
AAGTACGCCCCCTATTGACGTCAATGACGGTAAATGGCCCGCCTGGCATTATGCCCAGTACATGACCTTA
TGGGACTTTCCTACTTGGCAGTACATCTACGTATTAGTCATCGCTATTACCATGGTGATGCGGTTTTGGC
AGTACATCAATGGGCGTGGATAGCGGTTTGACTCACGGGGATTTCCAAGTCTCCACCCCATTGACGTCAA
TGGGAGTTTGTTTTGGCACCAAAATCAACGGGACTTTCCAAAATGTCGTAACAACTCCGCCCCATTGACG
CAAATGGGCGGTAGGCGTGTACGGTGGGAGGTCTATATAAGCAGAGCTCTCCCTATCAGTGATAGAGATC
TCCCTATCAGTGATAGAGATCGTCGACGAGCTCGTTTAGTGAACCGTCAGATCGCCTGGAGACGCCATCC
ACGCTGTTTTGACCTCCATAGAAGACACCGGGACCGATCCAGCCTCCGGACTCTAGCGTTTAAACTTAAG
CTTGCCACCATGGGCGCCATCATACACGCGGCCGCAATCATCGGTCCGGGTGGATCTGGAGGTGGAGGTT
CTGGAGGAGAAGAACTTTTGAGCAAGAATTATCATCTTGAGAACGAAGTGGCTCGTCTTAAGAAAGGTTC
TGGCAGTGGAGAAGAACTGCTTTCAAAGAATTACCACCTGGAAAATGAGGTAGCTAGACTGAAAAAGGGG
AGCGGAAGTGGGGAGGAGTTGCTGAGCAAAAATTATCATTTGGAGAACGAAGTAGCACGACTAAAGAAAG
GGTCCGGATCGGGTGAGGAGTTACTCTCGAAAAATTATCATCTCGAAAACGAAGTGGCTCGGCTAAAAAA
GGGCAGTGGTTCTGGAGAAGAGCTATTATCTAAAAACTACCACCTCGAAAATGAGGTGGCACGCTTAAAA
AAGGGAAGTGGCAGTGGTGAAGAGCTACTATCCAAGAATTATCATCTTGAGAACGAGGTAGCGCGTTTGA
AGAAGGGTTCCGGCTCAGGAGAGGAACTGCTCTCGAAGAACTATCATCTTGAAAATGAGGTCGCTCGATT
AAAAAAGGGATCGGGCAGTGGTGAGGAACTACTTTCAAAGAATTACCACCTCGAAAACGAAGTAGCTCGA
TTAAAGAAAGGTTCAGGGTCGGGTGAAGAATTACTGAGTAAAAATTATCATCTGGAAAATGAGGTAGCGA
GACTAAAAAAGGGGAGTGGTTCTGGCGAAGAGTTGCTATCGAAAAATTATCATCTTGAGAACGAAGTTGC
TAGGCTCAAAAAGGGCTCAGGCTCAGGCGAGGAGTTGCTCTCGAAAAACTACCACTTGGAAAATGAGGTC
GCGAGGTTGAAAAAGGGGAGCGGGTCGGGCGAGGAGTTATTGAGCAAAAACTATCATTTAGAGAACGAAG
TCGCGCGCTTAAAGAAAGGCTCGGGCTCGGGCGAAGAACTCTTATCGAAGAACTACCACCTCGAAAATGA
GGTCGCCAGGTTGAAAAAGGGCAGTGGCAGCGGGGAGGAACTCTTGAGCAAGAACTACCACTTGGAGAAT
GAGGTCGCGAGATTGAAGAAAGGGTCGGGGAGCGGCGAGGAATTGCTCAGCAAGAATTATCATTTGGAGA
ACGAAGTCGCCAGGCTCAAGAAAGGCTCGGGGTCGGGGGAGGAATTGTTGAGTAAAAACTACCACTTGGA
AAATGAAGTCGCCAGGCTCAAAAAAGGGAGTGGGAGCGGCGAAGAGTTATTGAGCAAAAATTACCACTTG
GAGAACGAAGTGGCAAGGCTCAAGAAAGGGAGCGGCAGCGGGGAGGAGCTCTTATCGAAGAACTACCACT
TAGAGAATGAAGTCGCCCGCTTGAAGAAAGGCTCGGGGAGCGGGGAAGAGCTCTTGAGCAAGAACTACCA
CTTGGAAAATGAGGTGGCGCGCTTGAAGAAAGGGAGCGGGAGCGGGGAAGAGTTACTATCTAAGAATTAT
CATCTCGAGAACGAGGTGGCTCGACTAAAGAAGGGCTCCGGCAGTGGGGAGGAACTCCTGTCGAAGAACT
ATCATCTTGAAAATGAGGTTGCAAGACTTAAAAAGGGGTCCGGATCAGGTGAGGAACTACTCAGTAAGAA
TTACCACCTGGAAAACGAAGTTGCACGTTTGAAGAAAGGATCAGGATCAGGCGAAGAACTGCTCTCAAAA
GATTATCATTTGGAAAATGAGGTTGCACGTTTAAAAAAGGGAAGTGGCAGTGGTGAGGAACTTCTGTCGA
AAAATTATCATCTCGAGAATGAAGTAGCCCGACTTAAAAAGGGTTCTGGCTCGGGTCAGCGGCCGCACCG
GTCATCTGAGCTGATTAAAGAAAATATGCATATGAAGCTGTATATGGAGGGGACAGTGGACAATCACCAT
TTCAAATGTACATCTGAAGGAGAGGGGAAACCCTATGAAGGAACACAGACAATGAGGATCAAAGTGGTGG
AGGGGGGCCCCCTGCCTTTCGCTTTTGACATTCTGGCTACCAGCTTTCTGTATGGAAGCAAGACTTTCAT
CAACCATACCCAGGGAATTCCTGATTTCTTTAAACAGTCCTTCCCTGAGGGATTTACATGGGAACGGGTG
ACAACTTACGAGGACGGCGGGGTGCTGACCGCCACTCAGGATACAAGCCTGCAGGACGGCTGCCTGATCT
ATAATGTGAAGATCAGAGGCGTGAACTTCACTTCCAATGGCCCCGTGATGCAGAAGAAGACCCTGGGCTG
GGAGGCATTCACTGAGACTCTGTACCCAGCTGACGGGGGACTGGAAGGGCGCAACGATATGGCACTGAAA
CTGGTGGGGGGAAGCCATCTGATTGCAAACATTAAAACTACATACCGCTCTAAAAAACCCGCAAAAAACC
TGAAAATGCCAGGCGTGTATTACGTGGATTACCGCCTGGAGCGCATCAAAGAGGCTAATAACGAGACCTA
CGTGGAACAGCACGAGGTGGCTGTGGCTCGCTACTGCGATCTGCCTTCTAAGCTGGGACACAAACTGAAC
GATATCGCGCCCTCCAGGAAGTTCTTCGTTGGGGGAAACTGGAAGATGAACGGGCGGAAGCAGAGTCTGG
GGGAGCTCATCGGCACTCTGAACGCGGCCAAGGTGCCGGCCGACACCGGTAAGCCCTCGCCGAGGAGGGG
TCTGGCCGGGCCGGGGCCGGGGCCGGGGCAGGAGTGGCAGCGCCCTCTCCCGAGGCCCCGAGGCCCCGAG
GCCGGTATCCGCGCGGACCTGATGCAGGGCTGTGGGACGAGGGCCGCTGGGGTCCGGGCAGGGGCCTCGC
AGCCGCAGCCCCGTCGGTGCGTCGAGGGGGCAGGGCGGAGCACATGATGCCCCTTGGACTATGGGGCAGG
TAAGGACGTTTTCTTCCCTTCGGCAACCTGAACGACTCCCGCCTTCCACGGAAGGGACCGAGCCCGTGCC
AAACAGGCTGAGCGATTTGGGAGTGAGGAGCCATCCTACCGCTTTCCCCAACCTGGAAACAGCAAAGCGC
AAGGCCTCTGAGTCAGTTAGGTCTCTGCCACCCACGGGCAAAGGATGCTCTCCTCCATCCTCCTTCCTCC
CTCCACCGAAATCGGAGAGCCGCGGGCCTGATCCAAAGAGGCATCCCCTTCTCGTTCATTCCCCAGAGGC
CTCAATACAAACCCCAGGAGTTGGCCCCTCTCCTTTTGCTACAAATCCTTGCCTTGCAAAGGGGAGGTGA
GGATGGGCTATTTTAGAAGGGAAGCAGGGTTGCTCCCTGGAGAATGCTGAGTCTGTGAGGTGCCTATGCC
GAGAATAGGTCGAGGAAATTGGAGCCCCAGCTGTTAAAAGAGCAGAGGGCAGGGTGAGGGCCGTGGCCTC
TCAGGGGTATCTGGAAGGCTCTTCGAGTTGAGTGCAGACCCAGCCTGGGCTGGAAAATGGACAAAGGTCA
TCTTGCTGGGGTGAAAAGGGGGAGAGCAGAACCAAGAAGAAGAGGGTGAGGGCTGGGGGGCTCCAGGGCA
CTGGTTAGGAATTGTGGGGAATGAAGGCTTTCTTTAGTCTCATCCCCCTGTGGTACCATCTTGTCCTCAG
AGGTGGTTTGTGCTCCCCCTACTGCCTATATCGACTTCGCCCGGCAGAAGCTAGATCCCAAGATTGCTGT
GGCTGCGCAGAACTGCTACAAAGTGACTAATGGGGCTTTTACTGGGGAGATCAGGTGAGATCGAGGTGGA
GAGGGGTGTGTGGGACCCTTCCCTCACTTTCCTCGTTGAGGGGAAAGCCACAGGGTGGGCTCCCTGCTGA
ACCTTGGCTTCATCTCTTCCTTTAGCCCTGGCATGATCAAAGACTGCGGAGCCACGTGGGTGGTCCTGGG
GCACTCAGAGAGAAGGCATGTCTTTGGGGAGTCAGATGAGGTTAGTAGCCAAGAGAGAAGATAAGGGATG
TCTTTTTCCAAGAAGGATGTCTCACCAAGTCTGTTTCTCAACAGCTGATTGGGCAGAAAGTGGCCCATGC
TCTGGCAGAGGGACTCGGAGTAATCGCCTGCATTGGGGAGAAGCTAGATGAAAGGGAAGCTGGCATCACT
GAGAAGGTTGTTTTCGAGCAGACAAAGGTCATCGCAGGTATCTCTGGAGAAAGGGACCTTTGAGCCTATC
CAGGGCCACAGAGACTCAGAGGGTAGGGTCAGGCCCTGGAGCCTGTCTTGGTCCCCATGCTGATCCAGAA
AAGGAAAAAGGGGAGGGGGAGTGACAATCTTTGCTTGGGGCCTATGACTTCTCCAGCCCCAAGGTAGATG
CCACCTGGAAATCCCCCAATGTCCACTAGGGGGCAGTAGGCCACCGTTCTTCGTACTCCGGAGAACCTGG
CTGGAGAGCTCTTTCTTGTTCACCCTTCCCTCCATCTGTATCTCTGCCCTGCAGATAACGTGAAGGACTG
GAGCAAGGTCGTCCTGGCCTATGAGCCTGTGTGGGCCATTGGTACTGGCAAGACTGCAACACCCCAACAG
GTAACCGGGCCCAGGAGCCCTGCCCTCATCCCAGCCTGCCTCAATAGGTTTGGACAGACACAGCCCACAT
GGGGCAACCCCTTATTTCAAAGACACAGAGACCTTGAACCCAGAGACAGTGACTTGTCCAAGGGCATCCA
GTCCAGGGCCTGGCTTGGATCAGAGCCCTGGTACTCTGACTCAGTCAGAAACCACACTAAGTGTCCACTG
GTGCCAGTGATTTTTCCTCTTAGAGAGGCAGAAAAGGTCTTACTTAGGCCAGCTTCTTGTTCTAGGCCCA
GGAAGTACACGAGAAGCTCCGAGGATGGCTGAAGTCCAACGTCTCTGATGCGGTGGCTCAGAGCACCCGT
ATCATTTATGGAGGTGAGTGGCTTTGGTTCCCGGCTGAGGTGGAGTGGGCTGAGGACTAGACTGAGCCCT
CGGACATGGAGGTGGGGATGGGGCAGACTCATCCCATTCTTGACCAAGCCCTTGTTCTGCTCCCTTCCCA
GGCTCTGTGACTGGGGCAACCTGCAAGGAGCTGGCCAGCCAGCCTGATGTGGATGGCTTCCTTGTGGGTG
GTGCTTCCCTCAAGCCCGAATTCGTGGACATCATCAATGCCAAACAATGAGCCCCATCCATCTTCCCTAC
CCTTCCTGCCAAGCCAGGGACTGCTAGCCCGGTTGTACAGGTACCGGATCCTAAGGTACCTAATTGCCTA
GAAAGGAGCAGACGATATGGCGTCGCTCCCTGCAGGTCGACTCTAGAAACCAGCAGAGCATATGGGCTCG
CTGGCTGCAGTATTCCCGGGTTCATTAGATCCTAAGGTACCTAATTGCCTAGAAAGGAGCAGACGATATG
GCGTCGCTCCCTGCAGGTCGACTCTAGAAACCAGCAGAGCATATGGGCTCGCTGGCTGCAGTATTCCCGG
GTTCATTAGATCCTAAGGTACCTAATTGCCTAGAAAGGAGCAGACGATATGGCGTCGCTCCCTGCAGGTC
GACTCTAGAAACCAGCAGAGCATATGGGCTCGCTGGCTGCAGTATTCCCGGGTTCATTAGATCCTAAGGT
ACCTAATTGCCTAGAAAGGAGCAGACGATATGGCGTCGCTCCCTGCAGGTCGACTCTAGAAACCAGCAGA
GCATATGGGCTCGCTGGCTGCAGTATTCCCGGGTTCATTAGATCCTAAGGTACCTAATTGCCTAGAAAGG
AGCAGACGATATGGCGTCGCTCCCTGCAGGTCGACTCTAGAAACCAGCAGAGCATATGGGCTCGCTGGCT
GCAGTATTCCCGGGTTCATTAGATCCTAAGGTACCTAATTGCCTAGAAAGGAGCAGACGATATGGCGTCG
CTCCCTGCAGGTCGACTCTAGAAACCAGCAGAGCATATGGGCTCGCTGGCTGCAGTATTCCCGGGTTCAT
TAGATCCTAAGGTACCTAATTGCCTAGAAAGGAGCAGACGATATGGCGTCGCTCCCTGCAGGTCGACTCT
AGAAACCAGCAGAGCATATGGGCTCGCTGGCTGCAGTATTCCCGGGTTCATTAGATCCTAAGGTACCTAA
TTGCCTAGAAAGGAGCAGACGATATGGCGTCGCTCCCTGCAGGTCGACTCTAGAAACCAGCAGAGCATAT
GGGCTCGCTGGCTGCAGTATTCCCGGGTTCATTAGATCCTAAGGTACCTAATTGCCTAGAAAGGAGCAGA
CGATATGGCGTCGCTCCCTGCAGGTCGACTCTAGAAACCAGCAGAGCATATGGGCTCGCTGGCTGCAGTA
TTCCCGGGTTCATTAGATCCTAAGGTACCTAATTGCCTAGAAAGGAGCAGACGATATGGCGTCGCTCCCT
GCAGGTCGACTCTAGAAACCAGCAGAGCATATGGGCTCGCTGGCTGCAGTATTCCCGGGTTCATTAGATC
CTAAGGTACCTAATTGCCTAGAAAGGAGCAGACGATATGGCGTCGCTCCCTGCAGGTCGACTCTAGAAAC
CAGCAGAGCATATGGGCTCGCTGGCTGCAGTATTCCCGGGTTCATTAGATCCTAAGGTACCTAATTGCCT
AGAAAGGAGCAGACGATATGGCGTCGCTCCCTGCAGGTCGACTCTAGAAACCAGCAGAGCATATGGGCTC
GCTGGCTGCAGTATTCCCGGGTTCATTAGATCTCGCGAAGGGCGAATTCACGAGGCGCGCCCGGATCGCG
ATCGCAATCTTAATTAACTCGAGTCTAGAGGGCCCGTTTAAACCCGCTGATCAGCCTCGACTGTGCCTTC
TAGTTGCCAGCCATCTGTTGTTTGCCCCTCCCCCGTGCCTTCCTTGACCCTGGAAGGTGCCACTCCCACT
GTCCTTTCCTAATAAAATGAGGAAATTGCATCGCATTGTCTGAGTAGGTGTCATTCTATTCTGGGGGGTG
GGGTGGGGCAGGACAGCAAGGGGGAGGATTGGGAAGACAATAGCAGGCATGCTGGGGATGCGGTGGGCTC
TATGGCTTCTGAGGCGGAAAGAACCAGCTGGGGCTCTAGGGGGTATCCCC
[124 nt withheld, positions 7961-8084]
C
[91 nt withheld, positions 8086-8176]
A
[49 nt withheld, positions 8178-8226]
CCTTTGACGTTGGAGTCCACGTTCTTT
[37 nt withheld, positions 8254-8290]
ACCCTATCTCGGTCTATTCTTTTGATTTATAAGGGATTTTGCCGATTTCGGCCTATTGGTTAAAAAATGA
GCTGATTTAACAAAAATTTAACGCGAATTAATTCTGTGGAATGTGTGTCAGTTAGGGTGTGGAAAGTCCC
CAGGCTCCCCAGCAGGCAGAAGTATGCAAAGCATGCATCTCAATTAGTCAGCAACCAGGTGTGGAAAGTC
CCCAGGCTCCCCAGCAGGCAGAAGTATGCAAAGCATGCATCTCAATTAGTCAGCAACCATAGTCCCGCCC
CTAACTCCGCCCATCCCGCCCCTAACTCCGCCCAGTTCCGCCCATTCTCCGCCCCATGGCTGACTAATTT
TTTTTATTTATGCAGAGGCCGAGGCCGCCTCTGCCTCTGAGCTATTCCAGAAGTAGTGAGGAGGCTTTTT
TGGAGGCCTAGGCTTTTGCAAAAAGCTCCCGGGAGCTTGTATATCCATTTTCGGATCTGATCAGCACGTG
TTGACAATTAATCATCGGCATAGTATATCGGCATAGTATAATACGACAAGGTGAGGAACTAAACCATGGC
CAAGTTGACCAGTGCCGTTCCGGTGCTCACCGCGCGCGACGTCGCCGGAGCGGTCGAGTTCTGGACCGAC
CGGCTCGGGTTCTCCCGGGACTTCGTGGAGGACGACTTCGCCGGTGTGGTCCGGGACGACGTGACCCTGT
TCATCAGCGCGGTCCAGGACCAGGTGGTGCCGGACAACACCCTGGCCTGGGTGTGGGTGCGCGGCCTGGA
CGAGCTGTACGCCGAGTGGTCGGAGGTCGTGTCCACGAACTTCCGGGACGCCTCCGGGCCGGCCATGACC
GAGATCGGCGAGCAGCCGTGGGGGCGGGAGTTCGCCCTGCGCGACCCGGCCGGCAACTGCGTGCACTTCG
TGGCCGAGGAGCAGGACTGACACGTGCTACGAGATTTCGATTCCACCGCCGCCTTCTATGAAAGGTTGGG
CTTCGGAATCGTTTTCCGGGACGCCGGCTGGATGATCCTCCAGCGCGGGGATCTCATGCTGGAGTTCTTC
GCCCACCCCAACTTGTTTATTGCAGCTTATAATGGTTACAAATAAAGCAATAGCATCACAAATTTCACAA
ATAAAGCATTTTTTTCACTGCATTCTAGTTGTGGTTTGTCCAAACTCATCAATGTATCTTATCATGTCTG
TATACCGTCGACCTCTAGCTAGAGCTTGGCGTAATCATGGTCATAGCTGTTTCCTGTGTGAAATTGTTAT
CCGCTCACAATTCCACACAACATACGAGCCGGAAGCATAAAGTGTAAAGCCTGGGGTGCCTAATGAGTGA
GCTAACTCACATTAATTGCGTTGCGCTCACTGCCCGCTTTCCAGTCGGGAAACCTGTCGTGCCAGCTGCA
TTAATGAATCGGCCAACGCGCGGGGAGAGGCGGTTTGCGTATTGGGCGCTCTTCCGCTTCCTCGCTCACT
GACTCGCTGCGCTCGGTCGTTCGGCTGCGGCGAGCGGTATCAGCTCACTCAAAGGCGGTAATACGGTTAT
CCACAGAATCAGGGGATAACGCAGGAAAGAACATGTGAGCAAAAGGCCAGCAAAAGGCCAGGAACCGTAA
AAAGGCCGCGTTGCTGGCGTTTTTCCATAGGCTCCGCCCCCCTGACGAGCATCACAAAAATCGACGCTCA
AGTCAGAGGTGGCGAAACCCGACAGGACTATAAAGATACCAGGCGTTTCCCCCTGGAAGCTCCCTCGTGC
GCTCTCCTGTTCCGACCCTGCCGCTTACCGGATACCTGTCCGCCTTTCTCCCTTCGGGAAGCGTGGCGCT
TTCTCATAGCTCACGCTGTAGGTATCTCAGTTCGGTGTAGGTCGTTCGCTCCAAGCTGGGCTGTGTGCAC
GAACCCCCCGTTCAGCCCGACCGCTGCGCCTTATCCGGTAACTATCGTCTTGAGTCCAACCCGGTAAGAC
ACGACTTATCGCCACTGGCAGCAGCCACTGGTAACAGGATTAGCAGAGCGAGGTATGTAGGCGGTGCTAC
AGAGTTCTTGAAGTGGTGGCCTAACTACGGCTACACTAGAAGAACAGTATTTGGTATCTGCGCTCTGCTG
AAGCCAGTTACCTTCGGAAAAAGAGTTGGTAGCTCTTGATCCGGCAAACAAACCACCGCTGGTAGCGGTG
GTTTTTTTGTTTGCAAGCAGCAGATTACGCGCAGAAAAAAAGGATCTCAAGAAGATCCTTTGATCTTTTC
TACGGGGTCTGACGCTCAGTGGAACGAAAACTCACGTTAAGGGATTTTGGTCATGAGATTATCAAAAAGG
ATCTTCACCTAGATCCTTTTAAATTAAAAATGAAGTTTTAAATCAATCTAAAGTATATATGAGTAAACTT
GGTCTGACAGTTACCAATGCTTAATCAGTGAGGCACCTATCTCAGCGATCTGTCTATTTCGTTCATCCAT
AGTTGCCTGACTCCCCGTCGTGTAGATAACTACGATACGGGAGGGCTTACCATCTGGCCCCAGTGCTGCA
ATGATACCGCGAGACCCACGCTCACCGGCTCCAGATTTATCAGCAATAAACCAGCCAGCCGGAAGGGCCG
AGCGCAGAAGTGGTCCTGCAACTTTATCCGCCTCCATCCAGTCTATTAATTGTTGCCGGGAAGCTAGAGT
AAGTAGTTCGCCAGTTAATAGTTTGCGCAACGTTGTTGCCATTGCTACAGGCATCGTGGTGTCACGCTCG
TCGTTTGGTATGGCTTCATTCAGCTCCGGTTCCCAACGATCAAGGCGAGTTACATGATCCCCCATGTTGT
GCAAAAAAGCGGTTAGCTCCTTCGGTCCTCCGATCGTTGTCAGAAGTAAGTTGGCCGCAGTGTTATCACT
CATGGTTATGGCAGCACTGCATAATTCTCTTACTGTCATGCCATCCGTAAGATGCTTTTCTGTGACTGGT
GAGTACTCAACCAAGTCATTCTGAGAATAGTGTATGCGGCGACCGAGTTGCTCTTGCCCGGCGTCAATAC
GGGATAATACCGCGCCACATAGCAGAACTTTAAAAGTGCTCATCATTGGAAAACGTTCTTCGGGGCGAAA
ACTCTCAAGGATCTTACCGCTGTTGAGATCCAGTTCGATGTAACCCACTCGTGCACCCAACTGATCTTCA
GCATCTTTTACTTTCACCAGCGTTTCTGGGTGAGCAAAAACAGGAAGGCAAAATGCCGCAAAAAAGGGAA
TAAGGGCGACACGGAAATGTTGAATACTCATACTCTTCCTTTTTCAATATTATTGAAGCATTTATCAGGG
TTATTGTCTCATGAGCGGATACATATTTGAATGTATTTAGAAAAATAAACAAATAGGGGTTCCGCGCACA
TTTCCCCGAAAAGTGCCACCTGACGTC
Features (pLannotate 1.2.2; 42 found; start..end, strand, type, name):
     28..80      -  misc_feature   bom (fragment): basis of mobility region from pBR322
    235..614     +  enhancer       CMV enhancer: human cytomegalovirus immediate early enhancer
    615..818     +  promoter       CMV promoter: human cytomegalovirus (CMV) immediate early promoter
    820..839     +  promoter       PLtetO-1 promoter (fragment): modified phage lambda PL promoter with tet operator sites (Lutz and Bujard, 1997)
    841..860     +  promoter       PLtetO-1 promoter (fragment): modified phage lambda PL promoter with tet operator sites (Lutz and Bujard, 1997)
    868..901     +  promoter       TRE3GV promoter (fragment): 3rd-generation Tet-responsive promoter that can be activated by binding of Tet-On® 3G, optimized for retroviral and lentiviral vectors
   1059..1115    +  CDS            GCN4_v4: GCN4 peptide optimized to improve solubility while preserving binding to an scFv-GFP fusion protein (Tanenbaum et al., 2014)
   1433..1456    +  CDS            GCN4_v4 (fragment): GCN4 peptide optimized to improve solubility while preserving binding to an scFv-GFP fusion protein (Tanenbaum et al., 2014)
   1725..1747    +  CDS            GCN4_v4 (fragment): GCN4 peptide optimized to improve solubility while preserving binding to an scFv-GFP fusion protein (Tanenbaum et al., 2014)
   2805..3500    +  CDS            TagBFP: TagBFP is a basic (constitutively fluorescent) blue fluorescent protein published in 2008, derived from Entacmaea quadricolor. It is reported to be a very rapidly-maturing monomer with very low acid sensitivity.
   3504..3617    +  CDS            TPI1 (fragment): TPIS_HUMAN - Also known as TPI. Experimental evidence at protein level: Swiss-Prot protein existence level 1. It is also responsible for the non-negligible production of methylglyoxal a reactive cytotoxic side-product that modifies and can alter proteins, DNA and lipids. From Homo sapiens (Human).
   4526..4882    +  CDS            Tpi1 (fragment): TPIS_MOUSE - Also known as Tpi. Experimental evidence at protein level: Swiss-Prot protein existence level 1. It is also responsible for the non-negligible production of methylglyoxal a reactive cytotoxic side-product that modifies and can alter proteins, DNA and lipids. From Mus musculus (Mouse).
   4936..5460    +  CDS            TPI1 (fragment): TPIS_HUMAN - Also known as TPI. Experimental evidence at protein level: Swiss-Prot protein existence level 1. It is also responsible for the non-negligible production of methylglyoxal a reactive cytotoxic side-product that modifies and can alter proteins, DNA and lipids. From Homo sapiens (Human).
   5736..5825    +  CDS            TPI1 (fragment): TPIS_HUMAN - Also known as TPI. Experimental evidence at protein level: Swiss-Prot protein existence level 1. It is also responsible for the non-negligible production of methylglyoxal a reactive cytotoxic side-product that modifies and can alter proteins, DNA and lipids. From Homo sapiens (Human).
   5954..6067    +  CDS            TPI1 (fragment): TPIS_HUMAN - Also known as TPI. Experimental evidence at protein level: Swiss-Prot protein existence level 1. It is also responsible for the non-negligible production of methylglyoxal a reactive cytotoxic side-product that modifies and can alter proteins, DNA and lipids. From Homo sapiens (Human).
   6189..6207    -  misc_feature   MCS (fragment): pUC18/19 multiple cloning site
   6310..6328    -  misc_feature   MCS (fragment): pUC18/19 multiple cloning site
   6431..6449    -  misc_feature   MCS (fragment): pUC18/19 multiple cloning site
   6552..6570    -  misc_feature   MCS (fragment): pUC18/19 multiple cloning site
   6673..6691    -  misc_feature   MCS (fragment): pUC18/19 multiple cloning site
   6794..6812    -  misc_feature   MCS (fragment): pUC18/19 multiple cloning site
   6915..6933    -  misc_feature   MCS (fragment): pUC18/19 multiple cloning site
   7036..7054    -  misc_feature   MCS (fragment): pUC18/19 multiple cloning site
   7157..7175    -  misc_feature   MCS (fragment): pUC18/19 multiple cloning site
   7278..7296    -  misc_feature   MCS (fragment): pUC18/19 multiple cloning site
   7399..7417    -  misc_feature   MCS (fragment): pUC18/19 multiple cloning site
   7520..7538    -  misc_feature   MCS (fragment): pUC18/19 multiple cloning site
   7691..7915    +  polyA_signal   bGH poly(A) signal: bovine growth hormone polyadenylation signal
   7919..7940    +  promoter       SV40 promoter (fragment): SV40 enhancer and early promoter
   7961..8389    +  rep_origin     f1 ori (sequence partly withheld): f1 bacteriophage origin of replication; arrow indicates direction of (+) strand synthesis
   8403..8732    +  promoter       SV40 promoter: SV40 enhancer and early promoter
   8780..8827    +  promoter       EM7 promoter: synthetic bacterial promoter&nbsp
   8846..9220    +  CDS            BleoR: antibiotic-binding protein; Sh ble from Streptoalloteichus hindustanus; confers resistance to bleomycin, phleomycin, and Zeocin™
   9230..9355    +  CDS            ble (fragment): BLE_KLEPN - Experimental evidence at protein level: Swiss-Prot protein existence level 1. Binding protein with a strong affinity to the bleomycin family of antibiotics. Binds to CL990; an antimitotic-antibiotic compound. From Klebsiella pneumoniae.
   9350..9471    +  polyA_signal   SV40 poly(A) signal: SV40 polyadenylation signal
   9542..9564    -  protein_bind   lac operator (fragment): The lac repressor binds to the lac operator to inhibit transcription in E. coli. This inhibition can be relieved by adding lactose or isopropyl-β-D-thiogalactopyranoside (IPTG). lac repressor encoded by lacI
   9568..9598    -  promoter       lac promoter: promoter for the E. coli lac operon
   9613..9634    -  protein_bind   CAP binding site: CAP binding activates transcription in the presence of cAMP. E. coli catabolite activator protein
   9647..9739    -  CDS            lacI (fragment): lac repressor; lacI; The lac repressor binds to the lac operator to inhibit transcription in E. coli. This inhibition can be relieved by adding lactose or isopropyl-β-D-thiogalactopyranoside (IPTG).
   9922..10510   -  rep_origin     ori: high-copy-number ColE1/pMB1/pBR322/pUC origin of replication
  10681..11541   -  CDS            AmpR: β-lactamase; bla; confers resistance to ampicillin, carbenicillin, and related antibiotics
  11542..11646   -  promoter       AmpR promoter: bla
