[The description below was written by a language model from this plasmid's Addgene catalogue record and pLannotate feature annotations shown in this document.]
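Description:
TPI-WT is an 11.7 kb mammalian expression plasmid built on the pcDNA4/TO backbone that carries a wild-type human triosephosphate isomerase (TPI) reporter for studying nonsense-mediated mRNA decay (NMD). It is propagated in E. coli through a high-copy ColE1/pUC-type origin with ampicillin resistance (AmpR under its own bla promoter), and an f1 origin is also present. For selection in mammalian cells, an SV40 promoter/EM7 promoter-driven Sh ble cassette with an SV40 poly(A) signal confers Zeocin resistance.

The reporter is transcribed from the CMV enhancer/promoter. Short tet operator matches lie immediately downstream of it, consistent with the tetracycline-regulatable CMV/TO design, which allows inducible expression in cells that express the Tet repressor. The open reading frame begins with a region containing GCN4_v4 peptide matches, the SunTag epitope recognised by an scFv-GFP fusion. Only a few copies are annotated, but they sit within a stretch of well over a kilobase, which suggests a repeat array. This is followed by TagBFP and then TPI1 sequence. The TPI1 matches are split into several coding fragments separated by unannotated gaps, consistent with a gene segment that retains introns, as would be expected for a reporter of splicing-dependent NMD, although the record does not state this. One fragment is scored against the mouse orthologue, but the catalogue lists the insert as human. Downstream of the coding region, twelve regularly spaced short matches labelled as MCS fragments indicate a tandem repeat array in the 3′ UTR. The record does not identify this array. A bGH poly(A) signal terminates the transcript.

As the wild-type version, the construct presumably serves as the control without a premature stop codon in single-molecule imaging of translation and mRNA decay.
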