Addgene plasmid #130697: TPI-WT
Purpose: Expresses TPI-Wildtype NMD reporter
Depositing lab: Marvin Tanenbaum. Depositing organization: Hubrecht Institute. Publication: Single-Molecule Imaging Uncovers Rules Governing Nonsense-Mediated mRNA Decay. Hoek TA, Khuperkar D, Lindeboom RGH, Sonneveld S, Verhagen BMP, Boersma S, Vermeulen M, Tanenbaum ME. Mol Cell. 2019 May 23. pii: S1097-2765(19)30361-2. doi: 10.1016/j.molcel.2019.05.008. PubMed 31155380.
Backbone
  Vector backbone: pcDNA4/TO
  Vector type: Mammalian Expression
  Selectable markers: Zeocin
Growth in bacteria
  Bacterial resistance: Ampicillin, 100 μg/mL
  Growth temperature: 37°C
  Growth strain: DH5alpha
  Copy number: Unknown
Gene/Insert
  Gene/Insert name: TPI-Wildtype
  Species: H. sapiens (human)
  Promoter: Pcmv
  Cloning method: Gibson Cloning
  Sequencing primers: 5′ CMV Forward
Terms and licenses: Academic/Nonprofit Terms; Industry Terms: Not Available to Industry
How to cite: TPI-WT was a gift from Marvin Tanenbaum (Addgene plasmid # 130697 ; http://n2t.net/addgene:130697 ; RRID:Addgene_130697)
